>Addgene plasmid #118395 | pSADuet779 | addgene full sequence | sequence record 229641 | Addgene NGS Result
TAATACGACTCACTATAGGGGAATTGTGAGCGGATAACAATTCCCCTGTAGAAATAATTTTGTTTAACTT
TAATAAGGAGATATACCATGGGCAGCAGCCATCATCATCATCATCACAGCAGCGGCCTGGTGCCGCGCGG
CAGCCTAGGACAGTACAAACTTATCCTGAACGGTAAAACCCTGAAAGGTGAAACCACCACCGAAGCTGTT
GACGCTGCTACCGCGGAAAAAGTTTTCAAACAGTACGCTAACGACAACGGTGTTGACGGTGAATGGACCT
ACGACGACGCTACCAAAACCTACACCGTAACGGAAGGATCCTATAGTGTTGATTACAACGAACCAATAAT
CATTAAAGAGAATGGAGAAATAAAAGTTGTTAAAATTGGAGAACTTATAGATAAAATTATTGAAAACTCA
GAGAATATTAGAAGAGAGGGCATCTTAGAGATAGCAAAATGTAAAGGTATTGAAGTTATTGCCTTTAACA
GCAATTACAAATTTAAATTCATGCCTGTTTCGGAGGTTTCAAGGCATCCAGTTAGTGAGATGTTTGAAAT
AGTTGTTGAAGGGAATAAAAAGGTTAGAGTTACCAGAAGCCATAGTGTCTTTACCATAAGAGATAATGAG
GTAGTTCCAATAAGAGTTGATGAGCTAAAAGTTGGAGATATATTAGTTTTAGCAAAAAGAATAACAAATA
TATATACCAATAGAAAACTCGAAAAACTTATAAACTCTGATTTCATATTCTTAAAAATTAAAGAGATTAA
TAAGGTAGAGCCAACCAGTGGATATGCCTATGATTTAACTGTTCCAAATGCAGAAAACTTCGTTGCTGGA
TTTGGAGGATTTGTATTACACAACACCATCCACGGTACCCAGTACAAACTTATCCTGAACGGTAAAACCC
TGAAAGGTGAAACCACCACCGAAGCTGTTGACGCTGCTACCGCGGAAAAAGTTTTCAAACAGTACGCTAA
CGACAACGGTGTTGACGGTGAATGGACCTACGACGACGCTACCAAAACCTACACCGTAACGGAATAAGCT
TGGCTGTTTTGGCGGCTCGAGTCTGGTAAAGAAACCGCTGCTGCGAAATTTGAACGCCAGCACATGGACT
CGTCTACTAGCGCAGCTTAATTAACCTAGGCTGCTGCCACCGCTGAGCAATAACTAGCATAACCCCTTGG
GGCCTCTAAACGGGTCTTGAGGGGTTTTTTGCTGAAACCTCAGGCATTTGAGAAGCACACGGTCACACTG
CTTCCGGTAGTCAATAAACCGGTAAACCAGCAATAGACATAAGCGGCTATTTAACGACCCTGCCCTGAAC
CGACGACAAGCTGACGACCGGGTCTCCGCAAGTGGCACTTTTCGGGGAAATGTGCGCGGAACCCCTATTT
GTTTATTTTTCTAAATACATTCAAATATGTATCCGCTCATGAATTAATTCTTAGAAAAACTCATCGAGCA
TCAAATGAAACTGCAATTTATTCATATCAGGATTATCAATACCATATTTTTGAAAAAGCCGTTTCTGTAA
TGAAGGAGAAAACTCACCGAGGCAGTTCCATAGGATGGCAAGATCCTGGTATCGGTCTGCGATTCCGACT
CGTCCAACATCAATACAACCTATTAATTTCCCCTCGTCAAAAATAAGGTTATCAAGTGAGAAATCACCAT
GAGTGACGACTGAATCCGGTGAGAATGGCAAAAGTTTATGCATTTCTTTCCAGACTTGTTCAACAGGCCA
GCCATTACGCTCGTCATCAAAATCACTCGCATCAACCAAACCGTTATTCATTCGTGATTGCGCCTGAGCG
AGACGAAATACGCGGTCGCTGTTAAAAGGACAATTACAAACAGGAATCGAATGCAACCGGCGCAGGAACA
CTGCCAGCGCATCAACAATATTTTCACCTGAATCAGGATATTCTTCTAATACCTGGAATGCTGTTTTCCC
GGGGATCGCAGTGGTGAGTAACCATGCATCATCAGGAGTACGGATAAAATGCTTGATGGTCGGAAGAGGC
ATAAATTCCGTCAGCCAGTTTAGTCTGACCATCTCATCTGTAACATCATTGGCAACGCTACCTTTGCCAT
GTTTCAGAAACAACTCTGGCGCATCGGGCTTCCCATACAATCGATAGATTGTCGCACCTGATTGCCCGAC
ATTATCGCGAGCCCATTTATACCCATATAAATCAGCATCCATGTTGGAATTTAATCGCGGCCTAGAGCAA
GACGTTTCCCGTTGAATATGGCTCATACTCTTCCTTTTTCAATATTATTGAAGCATTTATCAGGGTTATT
GTCTCATGAGCGGATACATATTTGAATGTATTTAGAAAAATAAACAAATAGGCATGCAGCGCTCTTCCGC
TTCCTCGCTCACTGACTCGCTACGCTCGGTCGTTCGACTGCGGCGAGCGGTGTCAGCTCACTCAAAAGCG
GTAATACGGTTATCCACAGAATCAGGGGATAAAGCCGGAAAGAACATGTGAGCAAAAAGCAAAGCACCGG
AAGAAGCCAACGCCGCAGGCGTTTTTCCATAGGCTCCGCCCCCCTGACGAGCATCACAAAAATCGACGCT
CAAGCCAGAGGTGGCGAAACCCGACAGGACTATAAAGATACCAGGCGTTTCCCCCTGGAAGCTCCCTCGT
GCGCTCTCCTGTTCCGACCCTGCCGCTTACCGGATACCTGTCCGCCTTTCTCCCTTCGGGAAGCGTGGCG
CTTTCTCATAGCTCACGCTGTTGGTATCTCAGTTCGGTGTAGGTCGTTCGCTCCAAGCTGGGCTGTGTGC
ACGAACCCCCCGTTCAGCCCGACCGCTGCGCCTTATCCGGTAACTATCGTCTTGAGTCCAACCCGGTAAG
ACACGACTTATCGCCACTGGCAGCAGCCATTGGTAACTGATTTAGAGGACTTTGTCTTGAAGTTATGCAC
CTGTTAAGGCTAAACTGAAAGAACAGATTTTGGTGAGTGCGGTCCTCCAACCCACTTACCTTGGTTCAAA
GAGTTGGTAGCTCAGCGAACCTTGAGAAAACCACCGTTGGTAGCGGTGGTTTTTCTTTATTTATGAGATG
ATGAATCAATCGGTCTATCAAGTCAACGAACAGCTATTCCGTTACTCTAGATTTCAGTGCAATTTATCTC
TTCAAATGTAGCACCTGAAGTCAGCCCCATACGATATAAGTTGTAATTCTCATGTTAGTCATGCCCCGCG
CCCACCGGAAGGAGCTGACTGGGTTGAAGGCTCTCAAGGGCATCGGTCGAGATCCCGGTGCCTAATGAGT
GAGCTAACTTACATTAATTGCGTTGCGCTCACTGCCCGCTTTCCAGTCGGGAAACCTGTCGTGCCAGCTG
CATTAATGAATCGGCCAACGCGCGGGGAGAGGCGGTTTGCGTATTGGGCGCCAGGGTGGTTTTTCTTTTC
ACCAGTGAGACGGGCAACAGCTGATTGCCCTTCACCGCCTGGCCCTGAGAGAGTTGCAGCAAGCGGTCCA
CGCTGGTTTGCCCCAGCAGGCGAAAATCCTGTTTGATGGTGGTTAACGGCGGGATATAACATGAGCTGTC
TTCGGTATCGTCGTATCCCACTACCGAGATGTCCGCACCAACGCGCAGCCCGGACTCGGTAATGGCGCGC
ATTGCGCCCAGCGCCATCTGATCGTTGGCAACCAGCATCGCAGTGGGAACGATGCCCTCATTCAGCATTT
GCATGGTTTGTTGAAAACCGGACATGGCACTCCAGTCGCCTTCCCGTTCCGCTATCGGCTGAATTTGATT
GCGAGTGAGATATTTATGCCAGCCAGCCAGACGCAGACGCGCCGAGACAGAACTTAATGGGCCCGCTAAC
AGCGCGATTTGCTGGTGACCCAATGCGACCAGATGCTCCACGCCCAGTCGCGTACCGTCTTCATGGGAGA
AAATAATACTGTTGATGGGTGTCTGGTCAGAGACATCAAGAAATAACGCCGGAACATTAGTGCAGGCAGC
TTCCACAGCAATGGCATCCTGGTCATCCAGCGGATAGTTAATGATCAGCCCACTGACGCGTTGCGCGAGA
AGATTGTGCACCGCCGCTTTACAGGCTTCGACGCCGCTTCGTTCTACCATCGACACCACCACGCTGGCAC
CCAGTTGATCGGCGCGAGATTTAATCGCCGCGACAATTTGCGACGGCGCGTGCAGGGCCAGACTGGAGGT
GGCAACGCCAATCAGCAACGACTGTTTGCCCGCCAGTTGTTGTGCCACGCGGTTGGGAATGTAATTCAGC
TCCGCCATCGCCGCTTCCACTTTTTCCCGCGTTTTCGCAGAAACGTGGCTGGCCTGGTTCACCACGCGGG
AAACGGTCTGATAAGAGACACCGGCATACTCTGCGACATCGTATAACGTTACTGGTTTCACATTCACCAC
CCTGAATTGACTCTCTTCCGGGCGCTATCATGCCATACCGCGAAAGGTTTTGCGCCATTCGATGGTGTCC
GGGATCTCGACGCTCTCCCTTATGCGACTCCTGCATTAGGAAAT
Features (pLannotate 1.2.2; 20 found; start..end, strand, type, name):
      1..19      +  promoter       T7 promoter: promoter for bacteriophage T7 RNA polymerase
     20..44      +  protein_bind   lac operator: The lac repressor binds to the lac operator to inhibit transcription in E. coli. This inhibition can be relieved by adding lactose or isopropyl-β-D-thiogalactopyranoside (IPTG). lac repressor encoded by lacI
     59..81      +  RBS            RBS: efficient ribosome binding site from bacteriophage T7 gene 10 (Olins and Rangwala, 1989)
    100..116     +  CDS            capTEV™ (fragment): composite tag for in vivo biotinylation, TEV protease cleavage, and 6xHis tagging
    127..144     +  CDS            thrombin site: thrombin recognition and cleavage site
    154..311     +  CDS            GB1 (fragment): B1 domain of Streptococcal protein G effective as a solubilizing fusion partner (Cheng and Patel, 2004)
    319..873     +  CDS            tfb (fragment): TF2B_METJA - Experimental evidence at protein level: Swiss-Prot protein existence level 1. Stabilizes TBP binding to an archaeal box-A promoter. Also responsible for recruiting RNA polymerase II to the pre-initiation complex (DNA-TBP-TFIIB). From Methanocaldococcus jannaschii (strain ATCC 43067 / DSM 2661 / JAL-1 / JCM 10045 / NBRC 100440) (Methanococcus jannaschii).
    883..1040    +  CDS            GB1 (fragment): B1 domain of Streptococcal protein G effective as a solubilizing fusion partner (Cheng and Patel, 2004)
   1078..1119    +  CDS            S-Tag (fragment): affinity and epitope tag derived from pancreatic ribonuclease A
   1149..1166    +  CDS            SET1 (fragment): solubility-enhancement tag derived from T7 phage gene 10B
   1174..1221    +  terminator     T7 terminator: transcription terminator for bacteriophage T7 RNA polymerase
   1385..1442    +  promoter       AmpR promoter (fragment): bla
   1451..2266    -  CDS            KanR: aminoglycoside phosphotransferase; aph(3')-Ia; confers resistance to kanamycin in bacteria or G418 (Geneticin®) in eukaryotes
   2267..2358    -  promoter       AmpR promoter: bla
   2374..3123    -  rep_origin     RSF ori: Plasmids containing the RSF 1030 origin of replication can be propagated in E. coli cells that contain additional plasmids with compatible origins.
   3206..3270    -  CDS            TcR (fragment): tetracycline efflux protein; tet; confers resistance to tetracycline
   3285..3306    -  protein_bind   CAP binding site: CAP binding activates transcription in the presence of cAMP. E. coli catabolite activator protein
   3319..4401    -  CDS            lacI: lac repressor; lacI; The lac repressor binds to the lac operator to inhibit transcription in E. coli. This inhibition can be relieved by adding lactose or isopropyl-β-D-thiogalactopyranoside (IPTG).
   4402..4479    -  promoter       lacI promoter: lacI
   4487..4522    -  CDS            TcR (fragment): tetracycline efflux protein; tet; confers resistance to tetracycline
