[The description below was written by a language model from this plasmid's Addgene catalogue record and pLannotate feature annotations shown in this document.]
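Description:
pSADuet779 is a bacterial expression plasmid built on the Novagen pRSFDuet backbone, about 4.5 kb in the sequenced record, and intended for IPTG-inducible protein production in E. coli strains that supply T7 RNA polymerase. It replicates from the RSF1030 origin, which is compatible with other common origins and so allows co-maintenance with a second plasmid. Selection is by kanamycin resistance through an aph(3')-Ia gene driven by a bla-type promoter. The plasmid carries its own lacI gene and promoter, providing repressor to keep the T7/lac operator promoter quiet until induction. Short annotated matches to TcR, a CAP binding site and a partial AmpR promoter appear to be backbone remnants rather than functional units.

The payload is a single open reading frame placed behind the T7 promoter, lac operator and T7 gene 10 ribosome binding site, and closed by the T7 terminator. It begins with a short N-terminal segment annotated as a fragment of a His-containing composite tag, then a thrombin cleavage site. Next come a GB1 domain, a roughly 550 bp segment matching the Methanocaldococcus jannaschii transcription factor IIB gene (the MjaTFIIB mini intein named in the catalogue entry) and a second GB1 domain. Fragments of the S-tag and a SET1-like match lie downstream and probably derive from the vector's cloning region; the table does not show whether they are translated. Sandwiching the intein between two small, soluble GB1 domains creates a model precursor for cis-splicing. An active intein would excise itself and ligate the flanking GB1 domains, so precursor, spliced product and any cleavage by-products can be told apart by size. This fits the stated purpose of analysing cis-splicing by mini inteins. The record does not describe the exact deletion that defines the mini intein.
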