Addgene plasmid #118395: pSADuet779
Purpose: analysis of cis-splicing by mini inteins
Depositing lab: Hideo Iwai. Depositing organization: University of Helsinki. Publication: Structural Basis for the Persistence of Homing Endonucleases in Transcription Factor IIB Inteins. Iwai H, Mikula KM, Oeemig JS, Zhou D, Li M, Wlodawer A. J Mol Biol. 2017 Dec 8;429(24):3942-3956. doi: 10.1016/j.jmb.2017.10.016. Epub 2017 Oct 18. PubMed 29055778.
Backbone
  Vector backbone: pRSFDuet
  Backbone manufacturer: Novagen
  Vector type: Bacterial Expression
Growth in bacteria
  Bacterial resistance: Kanamycin, 50 μg/mL
  Growth temperature: 37°C
  Growth strain: DH5alpha
  Copy number: High Copy
Gene/Insert
  Gene/Insert name: MjaTFIIB mini intein
  Cloning method: Ligation Independent Cloning
Terms and licenses: Academic/Nonprofit Terms; Industry Terms: Not Available to Industry
How to cite: pSADuet779 was a gift from Hideo Iwai (Addgene plasmid # 118395 ; http://n2t.net/addgene:118395 ; RRID:Addgene_118395)
